>Addgene plasmid #174557 | cp-DdCBE G1333-C | addgene full sequence | sequence record 344740 | Addgene NGS Result
GACGGATCGGGAGATCTCCCGATCCCCTATGGTGCACTCTCAGTACAATCTGCTCTGATGCCGCATAGTT
AAGCCAGTATCTGCTCCCTGCTTGTGTGTTGGAGGTCGCTGAGTAGTGCGCGAGCAAAATTTAAGCTACA
ACAAGGCAAGGCTTGACCGACAATTGCATGAAGAATCTGCTTAGGGTTAGGCGTTTTGCCGTTCAACTTT
TCTATACAAAGTTGAAGATCTGACTAGCAACGATTGTACAATTGCTTCTTTAAAAAAGGAAGAAAGAAAG
AAAGAAAAGAATCAACATCAGCGTTAACAAACGGCCCCGTTACGGCCCAAACGGTCATATAGAGTAACGG
CGTTAAGCGTTGAAAGACTCCTATCGAAATACGTAACCGCAAACGTGTCATAGTCAGATCCCCTCTTCCT
TCACCGCCTCAAACACAAAAATAATCTTCTACAGCCTATATATACAACCCCCCCTTCTATCTCTCCTTTC
TCACAATTCATCATCTTTCTTTCTCTACCCCCAATTTTAAGAAATCCTCTCTTCTCCTCTTCATTTTCAA
GGTAAATCTCTCTCTCTCTCTCTCTCTCTGTTATTCCTTGTTTTAATTAGGTATGTATTATTGCTAGTTT
GTTAATCTGCTTATCTTATGTATGCCTTATGTGAATATCTTTATCTTGTTCATCTCATCCGTTTAGAAGC
TATAAATTTGTTGATTTGACTGTGTATCTACACGTGGTTATGTTTATATCTAATCAGATATGAATTTCTT
CATATTGTTGCGTTTGTGTGTACCAATCCGAAATCGTTGATTTTTTTCATTTAATCGTGTAGCTAATTGT
ACGTATACATATGGATCTACGTATCAATTGTTCATCTGTTTGTGTTTGTATGTATACAGATCTGAAAACA
TCACTTCTCTCATCTGATTGTGTTGTTACATACATAGATATAGATCTGTTATATCATTTTTTTTATTAAT
TGTGTATATATATATGTGCATAGATCTGGATTACATGATTGTGATTATTTACATGATTTTGTTATTTACG
TATGTATATATGTAGATCTGGACTTTTTGGAGTTGTTGACTTGATTGTATTTGTGTGTGTATATGTGTGT
TCTGATCTTGATATGTTATGTATGTGCAGCGAATTCGGCGCGCAATGGCTTCCTCTATGCTCTCTTCCGC
TACTATGGTTGCCTCTCCGGCTCAGGCCACTATGGTCGCTCCTTTCAACGGACTTAAGTCCTCCGCTGCC
TTCCCAGCCACCCGCAAGGCTAACAACGACATTACTTCCATCACAAGCAACGGCGGAAGAGTTAACTGCA
TGCAGGTGTGGCCTCCGATTGGAAAGAAGAAGTTTGAGACTCTCTCTTACCTTCCTGACCTTACCGATTC
CGAAGACTACAAGGACCATGATGGTGATTATAAGGATCATGACATTGATTACAAAGATGATGATGACAAA
ATGGATATTGCTGATCTTCGAACATTGGGTTATTCTCAGCAGCAACAAGAGAAAATCAAACCGAAAGTCC
GTTCAACCGTAGCTCAACATCATGAAGCCCTTGTTGGTCATGGATTTACTCATGCTCACATTGTTGCTCT
AAGTCAGCACCCTGCCGCGCTAGGCACAGTTGCCGTCAAGTATCAAGATATGATAGCTGCTTTACCTGAA
GCAACCCACGAGGCAATAGTGGGGGTTGGGAAGAGGGGTGCAGGCGCCAGGGCACTGGAGGCACTCTTAA
CAGTAGCTGGAGAACTTCGGGGACCACCATTGCAGCTTGATACTGGACAACTCTTGAAGATCGCAAAAAG
AGGGGGTGTGACTGCTGTGGAAGCTGTTCATGCATGGAGAAATGCTTTGACGGGAGCACCCCTGAAGAGA
CCTCCGTAAGATGCTTTTCTGTGACTGGTGAGTACTCAACCAAGTCATTCTGAGAATAGTGTATGCGGCG
ACCGAGTTGCTCTTGCCCGGCGTCAATACGGGATAATACCGCGCCACATAGCAGAACTTTAAAAGTGCTC
ATCATTGGAAAACGTTCTTCGGGGCGAAAACTCTCAAGGATCTTACCGCTGTTGAGATCCAGTTCGATGT
AACCCACTCGTGCACCCAACTGATCTTCAGCATCTTTTACTTTCACCAGCGTTTCTGGGTGAGCAAAAAC
AGGAAGGCAAAATGCCGCAAAAAAGGGAATAAGGGCGACACGGAAATGTTGAATACTCATACTCTTCCTT
TTTCAATATTATTGAAGCATTTATCAGGGTTATTGTCTCATGAGCGGATACATATTTGAATGTATTTAGA
AAAATAAACAAATAGGGGTTCCGCGCACATTTCCCCGAAAAGTGCCACCTGACGTCTAAGAAACCATTAT
TATCATGACATTAACCTATAAAAATAGGCGTATCACGAGGCCCTTTCGTCTCGCGCGTTTCGGTGATGAC
GGTGAAAACCTCTGACACATGCAGCTCCCGGAGACGGTCACAGCTTGTCTGTAAGCGGATGCCGGGAGCA
GACAAGCCCGTCAGGGCGCGTCAGCGGGTGTTGGCGGGTGTCGGGGCTGGCTTAACTATGCGGCATCAGA
GCAGATTGTACTGAGAGTGCACCATATGCGGTGTGAAATACCGCACAGATGCGTAAGGAGAAAATACCGC
ATCAGGCGCCATTCGCCATTCAGGCTGCGCAACTGTTGGGAAGGGCGATCGGTGCGGGCCTCTTCGCTAT
TACGCCAGCTGGCGAAAGGGGGATGTGCTGCAAGGCGATTAAGTTGGGTAACGCCAGGGTTTTCCCAGTC
ACGACGTTGTAAAACGACGGCCAGTGAATTCGAGCTCGGTACCCGGGGATCCTCTAGAGTCGACCTGCAG
GCATGCAAGCTTGGCGTAATCATGGTCATAGCTGTTTCCTGTGTGAAATTGTTATCCGCTCACAATTCCA
CACAACATACGAGCCGGAAGCATAAAGTGTAAAGCCTGGGGTGCCTAATGAGTGAGCTAACTCACATTAA
TTGCGTTGCGCTCACTGCCCGCTTTCCAGTCGGGAAACCTGTCGTGCCAGCTGCATTAATGAATCGGCCA
ACGCGCGGGGAGAGGCGGTTTGCGTATTGGGCGCTCTTCCGCTTCCTCGCTCACTGACTCGCTGCGCTCG
GTCGTTCGGCTGCGGCGAGCGGTATCAGCTCACTCAAAGGCGGTAATACGGTTATCCACAGAATCAGGGG
GGTCTCACGGTCTGACTCCGGAACAGGTGGTGGCGATTGCAAGCAACGGCGGCGGCAAACAGGCTCTAGA
GTCGATAGTAGCACAATTAAGCAGGCCTGACCCTGCACTTGCTGCTCTTACAAATGATCATCTTGTTGCT
CTGGCCTGTTTGGGTGGGCGTCCCGCGTTGGATGCTGTTAAGAAAGGACTTGGTGGTTCTCCAACTCCTT
ATCCAAATTATGCAAATGCTGGTCATGTGGAAGGCCAGTCCGCCCTATTCATGAGAGATAATGGTATCTC
TGAAGGGCTAGTCTTTCATAATAATCCAGAAGGAACTTGTGGATTTTGCGTTAACATGACTGAGACGCTG
CTACCGGAAAATGCCAAAATGACAGTTGTTCCACCAGAGGGCGCAATTCCTGTGAAGAGAGGAGCAACTG
GTGAAACAAAAGTTTTCACCGGGAACTCTAACTCTCCTAAATCACCAACCAAAGGTGGCTGCAGTGGAGG
ATCAACAAACCTCTCCGACATAATTGAGAAAGAAACTGGGAAACAGTTGGTCATTCAAGAATCTATTTTG
ATGCTTCCTGAAGAAGTTGAAGAGGTGATTGGAAATAAGCCCGAGTCAGATATTCTTGTACACACTGCTT
ATGATGAAAGCACAGATGAGAATGTGATGTTGCTCACCAGTGATGCACCTGAGTACAAGCCATGGGCTTT
AGTAATCCAAGACTCAAATGGAGAGAACAAGATAAAGATGTTATAATAACACCCAGCTTTCAGGCCTCCC
AGCTTTCGTCCGTATCATCGGTTTCGACAACGTTCGTCAAGTTCAATGCATCAGTTTCATTGCCCACACA
CCAGAATCCTACTAAGTTTGAGTATTATGGCATTGGAAAAGCTGTTTTCTTCTATCATTTGTTCTGCTTG
TAATTTACTGTGTTCTTTCAGTTTTTGTTTTCGGACATCAAAATGCAAATGGATGGATAAGAGTTAATAA
ATGATATGGTCCTTTTGTTCATTCTCAAATTATTATTATCTGTTGTTTTTACTTTAATGGGTTGAATTTA
AGTAAGAAAGGAACTAACAGTGTGATATTAAGGTGCAATGTTAGACATATAAAACAGTCTTTCACCTCTC
TTTGGTTATGTCTTGAATTGGTTTGTTTCTTCACTTATCTGTGTAATCAAGTTTACTATGAGTCTATGAT
CAAGTAATTATGCAATCAAGTTAAGTACAGTATAGGCTTTGGGCTCTATGGCTTCTGAGGCGGAAAGAAC
CAGCTGGGGCTCTAGGGGGTATCCCCACGCTGCAGTGAGCGGGACTCTGGGGTTCGAAATGACCGACCAA
GCGACGCCCAACCTGCCATCACGAGATTTCGATTCCACCGCCGCCTTCTATGAAAGGTTGGGCTTCGGAA
TCGTTTTCCGGGACGCCGGCTGGATGATCCTCCAGCGCGGGGATCTCATGCTGGAGTTCTTCGCCCACCC
CAACTTGTTTATTGCAGCTTATAATGGTTACAAATAAAGCAATAGCATCACAAATTTCACAAATAAAGCA
TTTTTTTCACTGCATTCTAGTTGTGGTTTGTCCAAACTCATCAATGTATCTTATCATGTCTGTATACCGT
CGACCTCTAGCTAGAGCTTGGCGTAATCATGGTCATAGCTGTTTCCTGTGTGAAATTGTTATCCGCTCAC
AATTCCACACAACATACGAGCCGGAAGCATAAAGTGTAAAGCCTGGGGTGCCTAATGAGTGAGCTAACTC
ACATTAATTGCGTTGCGCTCACTGCCCGCTTTCCAGTCGGGAAACCTGTCGTGCCAGCTGCATTAATGAA
TCGGCCAACGCGCGGGGAGAGGCGGTTTGCGTATTGGGCGCTCTTCCGCTTCCTCGCTCACTGACTCGCT
GCGCTCGGTCGTTCGGCTGCGGCGAGCGGTATCAGCTCACTCAAAGGCGGTAATACGGTTATCCACAGAA
TCAGGGGATAACGCAGGAAAGAACATGTGAGCAAAAGGCCAGCAAAAGGCCAGGAACCGTAAAAAGGCCG
CGTTGCTGGCGTTTTTCCATAGGCTCCGCCCCCCTGACGAGCATCACAAAAATCGACGCTCAAGTCAGAG
GTGGCGAAACCCGACAGGACTATAAAGATACCAGGCGTTTCCCCCTGGAAGCTCCCTCGTGCGCTCTCCT
GTTCCGACCCTGCCGCTTACCGGATACCTGTCCGCCTTTCTCCCTTCGGGAAGCGTGGCGCTTTCTCATA
GCTCACGCTGTAGGTATCTCAGTTCGGTGTAGGTCGTTCGCTCCAAGCTGGGCTGTGTGCACGAACCCCC
CGTTCAGCCCGACCGCTGCGCCTTATCCGGTAACTATCGTCTTGAGTCCAACCCGGTAAGACACGACTTA
TCGCCACTGGCAGCAGCCACTGGTAACAGGATTAGCAGAGCGAGGTATGTAGGCGGTGCTACAGAGTTCT
TGAAGTGGTGGCCTAACTACGGCTACACTAGAAGAACAGTATTTGGTATCTGCGCTCTGCTGAAGCCAGT
TACCTTCGGAAAAAGAGTTGGTAGCTCTTGATCCGGCAAACAAACCACCGCTGGTAGCGGTGGTTTTTTT
GTTTGCAAGCAGCAGATTACGCGCAGAAAAAAAGGATCTCAAGAAGATCCTTTGATCTTTTCTACGGGGT
CTGACGCTCAGTGGAACGAAAACTCACGTTAAGGGATTTTGGTCATGAGATTATCAAAAAGGATCTTCAC
CTAGATCCTTTTAAATTAAAAATGAAGTTTTAAATCAATCTAAAGTATATATGAGTAAACTTGGTCTGAC
AGTTACCAATGCTTAATCAGTGAGGCACCTATCTCAGCGATCTGTCTATTTCGTTCATCCATAGTTGCCT
GACTCCCCGTCGTGTAGATAACTACGATACGGGAGGGCTTACCATCTGGCCCCAGTGCTGCAATGATACC
GCGAGATCCACGCTCACCGGCTCCAGATTTATCAGCAATAAACCAGCCAGCCGGAAGGGCCGAGCGCAGA
AGTGGTCCTGCAACTTTATCCGCCTCCATCCAGTCTATTAATTGTTGCCGGGAAGCTAGAGTAAGTAGTT
CGCCAGTTAATAGTTTGCGCAACGTTGTTGCCATTGCTACAGGCATCGTGGTGTCACGCTCGTCGTTTGG
TATGGCTTCATTCAGCTCCGGTTCCCAACGATCAAGGCGAGTTACATGATCCCCCATGTTGTGCAAAAAA
GCGGTTAGCTCCTTCGGTCCTCCGATCGTTGTCAGAAGTAAGTTGGCCGCAGTGTTATCACTCATGGTTA
TGGCAGCACTGCATAATTCTCTTACTGTCATGCCATCCGTAAGATGCTTTTCTGTGACTGGTGAGTACTC
AACCAAGTCATTCTGAGAATAGTGTATGCGGCGACCGAGTTGCTCTTGCCCGGCGTCAATACGGGATAAT
ACCGCGCCACATAGCAGAACTTTAAAAGTGCTCATCATTGGAAAACGTTCTTCGGGGCGAAAACTCTCAA
GGATCTTACCGCTGTTGAGATCCAGTTCGATGTAACCCACTCGTGCACCCAACTGATCTTCAGCATCTTT
TACTTTCACCAGCGTTTCTGGGTGAGCAAAAACAGGAAGGCAAAATGCCGCAAAAAAGGGAATAAGGGCG
ACACGGAAATGTTGAATACTCATACTCTTCCTTTTTCAATATTATTGAAGCATTTATCAGGGTTATTGTC
TCATGAGCGGATACATATTTGAATGTATTTAGAAAAATAAACAAATAGGGGTTCCGCGCACATTTCCCCG
AAAAGTGCCACCTGACGTC
Features (pLannotate 1.2.2; 29 found; start..end, strand, type, name):
     28..80      -  misc_feature   bom (fragment): basis of mobility region from pBR322
    204..224     -  protein_bind   attB4: mutant version of attB; core recombination site for the Gateway® BP reaction BP Clonase™
   1165..1422    +  CDS            RBCS-1A (fragment): RBS1A_ARATH - Also known as ATS1A. Experimental evidence at protein level: Swiss-Prot protein existence level 1. RuBisCO catalyzes two reactions: the carboxylation of D- ribulose 1,5-bisphosphate, the primary event in carbon dioxide fixation, as well as the oxidative fragmentation of the pentose substrate. Both reactions occur simultaneously and in competition at the same active site. Although the small subunit is not catalytic it is essential for maximal activity. From Arabidopsis thaliana (Mouse-ear cress).
   1483..1896    +  CDS            avrXa10 (fragment): AVX10_XANOO - Experimental evidence at protein level: Swiss-Prot protein existence level 1. Avirulence protein. Induces the hypersensitive response (HR)in rice plants carrying the resistance gene Xa10. Activity depends on the presence of the core repeat domains; replacement with repeat domains from other proteins (AvrBs3 of X.euvesicatoria (AC P14727) or AvrXa7 of this organism) does not elicit the HR. Probably acts as a transcription factor in its host plant (rice) to induce plant resistance or disease. From Xanthomonas oryzae pv. oryzae.
   1893..2230    -  CDS            AmpR (fragment): β-lactamase; bla; confers resistance to ampicillin, carbenicillin, and related antibiotics
   2231..2335    -  promoter       AmpR promoter: bla
   2430..2465    +  CDS            rop (fragment): Rop protein, which maintains plasmids at low copy number; rop
   2567..2666    +  misc_feature   bom (fragment): basis of mobility region from pBR322
   2672..2829    -  CDS            lacZα (fragment): LacZα fragment of β-galactosidase; lacZ fragment
   2826..2882    +  misc_feature   MCS: pUC18/19 multiple cloning site
   2919..2935    -  protein_bind   lac operator: The lac repressor binds to the lac operator to inhibit transcription in E. coli. This inhibition can be relieved by adding lactose or isopropyl-β-D-thiogalactopyranoside (IPTG). lac repressor encoded by lacI
   2943..2973    -  promoter       lac promoter: promoter for the E. coli lac operon
   2988..3009    -  protein_bind   CAP binding site: CAP binding activates transcription in the presence of cAMP. E. coli catabolite activator protein
   3022..3114    -  CDS            lacI (fragment): lac repressor; lacI; The lac repressor binds to the lac operator to inhibit transcription in E. coli. This inhibition can be relieved by adding lactose or isopropyl-β-D-thiogalactopyranoside (IPTG).
   3116..3220    -  rep_origin     RSF ori (fragment): Plasmids containing the RSF 1030 origin of replication can be propagated in E. coli cells that contain additional plasmids with compatible origins.
   3292..3423    +  CDS            avrBs3 (fragment): AVRB3_XANEU - Experimental evidence at protein level: Swiss-Prot protein existence level 1. Avirulence protein. Acts as a transcription factor in C.annuum plants. In susceptible plants lacking the Bs3 resistance gene induces expression of a number of genes, including genes homologous to a family of auxin-induced genes, alpha-expansin genes, pectate lyase, anthocyanidin glucoside rhamnosyl transferase and at least one transcription factor, UPA20. Their expression leads to plant hypertrophy in mesophyll cells, probably mainly mediated by UPA20 (PubMed:17962565). In resistant plants induces the h
   3415..3702    +  CDS            dddA (fragment): DDDA_BURC1 - Experimental evidence at protein level: Swiss-Prot protein existence level 1. Toxic component of a toxin-immunity protein module, which functions as a cellular contact-dependent growth inhibition (CDI) system. CDI modules allow bacteria to communicate with and inhibit the growth of closely related neighboring bacteria in a contact-dependent fashion. Bacteria that have this module inhibit or kill bacteria without it, giving them a growth advantage. Probably specifically inhibited by cognate immunity protein DddI (Probable). The C-terminal 163 residue fragment has double-stranded DN
   3715..3963    +  CDS            UGI: UNGI_BPPB2 - Experimental evidence at protein level: Swiss-Prot protein existence level 1. This protein binds specifically and reversibly to the host uracil-DNA glycosylase, preventing removal of uracil residues from PBS2 DNA by the host uracil-excision repair system. From Bacillus phage PBS2 (Bacteriophage PBS2).
   3992..4072    +  CDS            RBCS.3A (fragment): RBS3_PEA - Experimental evidence at protein level: Swiss-Prot protein existence level 1. RuBisCO catalyzes two reactions: the carboxylation of D- ribulose 1,5-bisphosphate, the primary event in carbon dioxide fixation, as well as the oxidative fragmentation of the pentose substrate. Both reactions occur simultaneously and in competition at the same active site. Although the small subunit is not catalytic it is essential for maximal activity (Probable). Binds to abscisic acid (ABA); only half of the possible binding sites are occupied in the crystal; and there are indications this is a low affi
   4465..4486    +  promoter       SV40 promoter (fragment): SV40 enhancer and early promoter
   4539..4697    +  CDS            ble (fragment): BLE_KLEPN - Experimental evidence at protein level: Swiss-Prot protein existence level 1. Binding protein with a strong affinity to the bleomycin family of antibiotics. Binds to CL990; an antimitotic-antibiotic compound. From Klebsiella pneumoniae.
   4692..4813    +  polyA_signal   SV40 poly(A) signal: SV40 polyadenylation signal
   4886..4902    -  protein_bind   lac operator: The lac repressor binds to the lac operator to inhibit transcription in E. coli. This inhibition can be relieved by adding lactose or isopropyl-β-D-thiogalactopyranoside (IPTG). lac repressor encoded by lacI
   4910..4940    -  promoter       lac promoter: promoter for the E. coli lac operon
   4955..4976    -  protein_bind   CAP binding site: CAP binding activates transcription in the presence of cAMP. E. coli catabolite activator protein
   4989..5081    -  CDS            lacI (fragment): lac repressor; lacI; The lac repressor binds to the lac operator to inhibit transcription in E. coli. This inhibition can be relieved by adding lactose or isopropyl-β-D-thiogalactopyranoside (IPTG).
   5264..5852    -  rep_origin     ori: high-copy-number ColE1/pMB1/pBR322/pUC origin of replication
   6023..6883    -  CDS            AmpR: β-lactamase; bla; confers resistance to ampicillin, carbenicillin, and related antibiotics
   6884..6988    -  promoter       AmpR promoter: bla
