[The description below was written by a language model from this plasmid's Addgene catalogue record and pLannotate feature annotations shown in this document.]
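Description:
cp-DdCBE G1333-C is a plant expression plasmid built on the p3s backbone that serves as a Golden Gate destination vector for assembling one half of a chloroplast-targeted, DddA-derived cytosine base editor (DdCBE). It is about 7 kb, replicates in E. coli from a high-copy ColE1/pUC-type origin, and is selected with ampicillin through a full-length β-lactamase gene and its promoter. The backbone also carries remnants of other elements, including fragments of an SV40 promoter and ble gene, an SV40 poly(A) signal, lac regulatory sequences and an attB4 site. The record assigns these no role in the construct.

The catalogue gives the roughly 2.8 kb insert as cpTP-3xFLAG-N-term-Stuffer-C-term-G1333-C-UGI, driven by the PcUbi promoter, which the automated annotation does not pick up. The feature table matches this layout. A fragment of the Arabidopsis RuBisCO small subunit (RBCS-1A) is consistent with the chloroplast transit peptide. It is followed by Xanthomonas TAL effector-derived sequences (annotated as avrXa10 and avrBs3 fragments) that correspond to the N- and C-terminal TALE scaffold regions. Between them lies a stuffer containing a partial AmpR gene and a lacZα/pUC MCS cassette with the lac promoter, which Golden Gate assembly would presumably replace with a custom TALE repeat array that sets the DNA target. Downstream, the scaffold is fused to the C-terminal portion of DddA split at G1333, an inactive half of the double-stranded-DNA cytidine deaminase, and then to the uracil glycosylase inhibitor UGI, which protects the deaminated base from excision. A short pea RBCS-3A match follows the coding region and may belong to a terminator.

Deaminase activity should be reconstituted only when this half is paired with a complementary G1333-N construct bound at an adjacent site, giving C-to-T editing of chloroplast DNA. The record lists lettuce and rapeseed as the associated species.
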