Addgene plasmid #174557: cp-DdCBE G1333-C
Purpose: Chloroplast-targeting DdCBE (split DddA, G1333-C) Golden Gate destination vector
Depositing lab: Jin-Soo Kim. Depositing organization: Institute for Basic Science. Publication: Chloroplast and mitochondrial DNA editing in plants. Kang BC, Bae SJ, Lee S, Lee JS, Kim A, Lee H, Baek G, Seo H, Kim J, Kim JS. Nat Plants. 2021 Jul;7(7):899-905. doi: 10.1038/s41477-021-00943-9. Epub 2021 Jul 1. PubMed 34211132.
Backbone
  Vector backbone: p3s
  Backbone size w/o insert (bp): 4220
  Total vector size (bp): 7019
  Vector type: Plant Expression
Growth in bacteria
  Bacterial resistance: Ampicillin, 100 μg/mL
  Growth temperature: 37°C
  Growth strain: DH5alpha
  Copy number: High Copy
Gene/Insert
  Gene/Insert name: DdCBE G1333-C (alt name: cpTP-3xFLAG-N-term-Stuffer-C-term-G1333-C-UGI)
  Species: Lettuce, Rapeseed
  Insert size (bp): 2799
  Promoter: PcUbi
  Tag / fusion protein: FLAG
  Cloning method: Gibson Cloning
  Sequencing primers: 5′ CTAGCAACGATTGTACAATTGC
Terms and licenses: Academic/Nonprofit Terms; Industry Terms: Not Available to Industry
How to cite: cp-DdCBE G1333-C was a gift from Jin-Soo Kim (Addgene plasmid # 174557 ; http://n2t.net/addgene:174557 ; RRID:Addgene_174557)
